>Addgene plasmid #183726 | pHAGE-RFP-SKL | addgene full sequence | sequence record 361435 | Addgene NGS Result
AGGTGGCACTTTTCGGGGAAATGTGCGCGGAACCCCTATTTGTTTATTTTTCTAAATACATTCAAATATG
TATCCGCTCATGAGACAATAACCCTGATAAATGCTTCAATAATATTGAAAAAGGAAGAGTATGAGTATTC
AACATTTCCGTGTCGCCCTTATTCCCTTTTTTGCGGCATTTTGCCTTCCTGTTTTTGCTCACCCAGAAAC
GCTGGTGAAAGTAAAAGATGCTGAAGATCAGTTGGGTGCACGAGTGGGTTACATCGAACTGGATCTCAAC
AGCGGTAAGATCCTTGAGAGTTTTCGCCCCGAAGAACGTTTTCCAATGATGAGCACTTTTAAAGTTCTGC
TATGTGGCGCGGTATTATCCCGTATTGACGCCGGGCAAGAGCAACTCGGTCGCCGCATACACTATTCTCA
GAATGACTTGGTTGAGTACTCACCAGTCACAGAAAAGCATCTTACGGATGGCATGACAGTAAGAGAATTA
TGCAGTGCTGCCATAACCATGAGTGATAACACTGCGGCCAACTTACTTCTGACAACGATCGGAGGACCGA
AGGAGCTAACCGCTTTTTTGCACAACATGGGGGATCATGTAACTCGCCTTGATCGTTGGGAACCGGAGCT
GAATGAAGCCATACCAAACGACGAGCGTGACACCACGATGCCTGTAGCAATGGCAACAACGTTGCGCAAA
CTATTAACTGGCGAACTACTTACTCTAGCTTCCCGGCAACAATTAATAGACTGGATGGAGGCGGATAAAG
TTGCAGGACCACTTCTGCGCTCGGCCCTTCCGGCTGGCTGGTTTATTGCTGATAAATCTGGAGCCGGTGA
GCGTGGGTCTCGCGGTATCATTGCAGCACTGGGGCCAGATGGTAAGCCCTCCCGTATCGTAGTTATCTAC
ACGACGGGGAGTCAGGCAACTATGGATGAACGAAATAGACAGATCGCTGAGATAGGTGCCTCACTGATTA
AGCATTGGTAACTGTCAGACCAAGTTTACTCATATATACTTTAGATTGATTTAAAACTTCATTTTTAATT
TAAAAGGATCTAGGTGAAGATCCTTTTTGATAATCTCATGACCAAAATCCCTTAACGTGAGTTTTCGTTC
CACTGAGCGTCAGACCCCGTAGAAAAGATCAAAGGATCTTCTTGAGATCCTTTTTTTCTGCGCGTAATCT
GCTGCTTGCAAACAAAAAAACCACCGCTACCAGCGGTGGTTTGTTTGCCGGATCAAGAGCTACCAACTCT
TTTTCCGAAGGTAACTGGCTTCAGCAGAGCGCAGATACCAAATACTGTTCTTCTAGTGTAGCCGTAGTTA
GGCCACCACTTCAAGAACTCTGTAGCACCGCCTACATACCTCGCTCTGCTAATCCTGTTACCAGTGGCTG
CTGCCAGTGGCGATAAGTCGTGTCTTACCGGGTTGGACTCAAGACGATAGTTACCGGATAAGGCGCAGCG
GTCGGGCTGAACGGGGGGTTCGTGCACACAGCCCAGCTTGGAGCGAACGACCTACACCGAACTGAGATAC
CTACAGCGTGAGCTATGAGAAAGCGCCACGCTTCCCGAAGGGAGAAAGGCGGACAGGTATCCGGTAAGCG
GCAGGGTCGGAACAGGAGAGCGCACGAGGGAGCTTCCAGGGGGAAACGCCTGGTATCTTTATAGTCCTGT
CGGGTTTCGCCACCTCTGACTTGAGCGTCGATTTTTGTGATGCTCGTCAGGGGGGCGGAGCCTATGGAAA
AACGCCAGCAACGCGGCCTTTTTACGGTTCCTGGCCTTTTGCTGGCCTTTTGCTCACATGTTCTTTCCTG
CGTTATCCCCTGATTCTGTGGATAACCGTATTACCGCCTTTGAGTGAGCTGATACCGCTCGCCGCAGCCG
AACGACCGAGCGCAGCGAGTCAGTGAGCGAGGAAGCGGAAGAGCGCCCAATACGCAAACCGCCTCTCCCC
GCGCGTTGGCCGATTCATTAATGCAGCTGGCACGACAGGTTTCCCGACTGGAAAGCGGGCAGTGAGCGCA
ACGCAATTAATGTGAGTTAGCTCACTCATTAGGCACCCCAGGCTTTACACTTTATGCTTCCGGCTCGTAT
GTTGTGTGGAATTGTGAGCGGATAACAATTTCACACAGGAAACAGCTATGACCATGATTACGCCAAGCGC
GCAATTAACCCTCACTAAAGGGAACAAAAGCTGGAGCTGCAAGCTTGGCCATTGCATACGTTGTATCCAT
ATCATAATATGTACATTTATATTGGCTCATGTCCAACATTACCGCCATGTTGACATTGATTATTGACTAG
TTATTAATAGTAATCAATTACGGGGTCATTAGTTCATAGCCCATATATGGAGTTCCGCGTTACATAACTT
ACGGTAAATGGCCCGCCTGGCTGACCGCCCAACGACCCCCGCCCATTGACGTCAATAATGACGTATGTTC
CCATAGTAACGCCAATAGGGACTTTCCATTGACGTCAATGGGTGGAGTATTTACGGTAAACTGCCCACTT
GGCAGTACATCAAGTGTATCATATGCCAAGTACGCCCCCTATTGACGTCAATGACGGTAAATGGCCCGCC
TGGCATTATGCCCAGTACATGACCTTATGGGACTTTCCTACTTGGCAGTACATCTACGTATTAGTCATCG
CTATTACCATGGTGATGCGGTTTTGGCAGTACATCAATGGGCGTGGATAGCGGTTTGACTCACGGGGATT
TCCAAGTCTCCACCCCATTGACGTCAATGGGAGTTTGTTTTGGCACCAAAATCAACGGGACTTTCCAAAA
TGTCGTAACAACTCCGCCCCATTGACGCAAATGGGCGGTAGGCGTGTACGGTGGGAGGTCTATATAAGCA
GAGCTCGTTTAGTGAACCGGGGTCTCTCTGGTTAGACCAGATCTGAGCCTGGGAGCTCTCTGGCTAACTA
GGGAACCCACTGCTTAAGCCTCAATAAAGCTTGCCTTGAGTGCTTCAAGTAGTGTGTGCCCGTCTGTTGT
GTGACTCTGGTAACTAGAGATCCCTCAGACCCTTTTAGTCAGTGTGGAAAATCTCTAGCAGTGGCGCCCG
AACAGGGACTTGAAAGCGAAAGGGAAACCAGAGGAGCTCTCTCGACGCAGGACTCGGCTTGCTGAAGCGC
GCACGGCAAGAGGCGAGGGGCGGCGACTGGTGAGTACGCCAAAAATTTTGACTAGCGGAGGCTAGAAGGA
GAGAGATGGGTGCGAGAGCGTCAGTATTAAGCGGGGGAGAGTTAGATCGCGATGGGAAAAAATTCGGTTA
AGGCCAGGGGGAAAGAAAAAATATAAATTAAAACATATAGTATGGGCAAGCAGGGAGCTAGAACGATTCG
CAGTTAATCCTGGCCTGTTAGAAACATCAGAAGGCTGTAGACAAATACTGGGACAGCTACAACCATCCCT
TCAGACAGGATCAGAAGAACTTAGATCATTATATAATACAGTAGCAACCCTCTATTGTGTGCATCAAAGG
ATAGAGATAAAAGACACCAAGGAAGCTTTAGACAAGATAGAGGAAGAGCAAAACAAAAGTAAGACCACCG
CACAGCAAGCGGCCGCTGATCTTCAGACCTGGAGGAGGAGATATGAGGGACAATTGGAGAAGTGAATTAT
ATAAATATAAAGTAGTAAAAATTGAACCATTAGGAGTAGCACCCACCAAGGCAAAGAGAAGAGTGGTGCA
GAGAGAAAAAAGAGCAGTGGGAATAGGAGCTTTGTTCCTTGGGTTCTTGGGAGCAGCAGGAAGCACTATG
GGCGCAGCGTCAATGACGCTGACGGTACAGGCCAGACAATTATTGTCTGGTATAGTGCAGCAGCAGAACA
ATTTGCTGAGGGCTATTGAGGCGCAACAGCATCTGTTGCAACTCACAGTCTGGGGCATCAAGCAGCTCCA
GGCAAGAATCCTGGCTGTGGAAAGATACCTAAAGGATCAACAGCTCCTGGGGATTTGGGGTTGCTCTGGA
AAACTCATTTGCACCACTGCTGTGCCTTGGAATGCTAGTTGGAGTAATAAATCTCTGGAACAGATTTGGA
ATCACACGACCTGGATGGAGTGGGACAGAGAAATTAACAATTACACAAGCTTAATACACTCCTTAATTGA
AGAATCGCAAAACCAGCAAGAAAAGAATGAACAAGAATTATTGGAATTAGATAAATGGGCAAGTTTGTGG
AATTGGTTTAACATAACAAATTGGCTGTGGTATATAAAATTATTCATAATGATAGTAGGAGGCTTGGTAG
GTTTAAGAATAGTTTTTGCTGTACTTTCTATAGTGAATAGAGTTAGGCAGGGATATTCACCATTATCGTT
TCAGACCCACCTCCCAACCCCGAGGGGACCCGACAGGCCCGAAGGAATAGAAGAAGAAGGTGGAGAGAGA
GACAGAGACAGATCCATTCGATTAGTGAACGGATCTCGACGGTATCGGTTAACTTTTAAAAGAAAAGGGG
GGATTGGGGGGTACAGTGCAGGGGAAAGAATAGTAGACATAATAGCAACAGACATACAAACTAAAGAATT
ACAAAAACAAATTACAAAAATTCAAAATTTTATCGATCACGAGACTAGCCTCGAGAAGCTTGATTAACCC
GTGTCGGCTCCAGATCTGGCCTCCGCGCCGGGTTTTGGCGCCTCCCGCGGGCGCCCCCCTCCTCACGGCG
AGCGCTGCCACGTCAGACGAAGGGCGCAGCGAGCGTCCTGATCCTTCCGCCCGGACGCTCAGGACAGCGG
CCCGCTGCTCATAAGACTCGGCCTTAGAACCCCAGTATCAGCAGAAGGACATTTTAGGACGGGACTTGGG
TGACTCTAGGGCACTGGTTTTCTTTCCAGAGAGCGGAACAGGCGAGGAAAAGTAGTCCCTTCTCGGCGAT
TCTGCGGAGGGATCTCCGTGGGGCGGTGAACGCCGATGATTATATAAGGACGCGCCGGGTGTGGCACAGC
TAGTTCCGTCGCAGCCGGGATTTGGGTCGCGGTTCTTGTTTGTGGATCGCTGTGATCGTCACTTGGTGAG
TAGCGGGCTGCTGGGCTGGCCGGGGCTTTCGTGGCCGCCGGGCCGCTCGGTGGGACGGAAGCGTGTGGAG
AGACCGCCAAGGGCTGTAGTCTGGGTCCGCGAGCAAGGTTGCCCTGAACTGGGGGTTGGGGGGAGCGCAG
CAAAATGGCGGCTGTTCCCGAGTCTTGAATGGAAGACGCTTGTGAGGCGGGCTGTGAGGTCGTTGAAACA
AGGTGGGGGGCATGGTGGGCGGCAAGAACCCAAGGTCTTGAGGCCTTCGCTAATGCGGGAAAGCTCTTAT
TCGGGTGAGATGGGCTGGGGCACCATCTGGGGACCCTGACGTGAAGTTTGTCACTGACTGGAGAACTCGG
TTTGTCGTCTGTTGCGGGGGCGGCAGTTATGGCGGTGCCGTTGGGCAGTGCACCCGTACCTTTGGGAGCG
CGCGCCCTCGTCGTGTCGTGACGTCACCCGTTCTGTTGGCTTATAATGCAGGGTGGGGCCACCTGCCGGT
AGGTGTGCGGTAGGCTTTTCTCCGTCGCAGGACGCAGGGTTCGGGCCTAGGGTAGGCTCTCCTGAATCGA
CAGGCGCCGGACCTCTGGTGAGGGGAGGGATAAGTGAGGCGTCAGTTTCTTTGGTCGGTTTTATGTACCT
ATCTTCTTAAGTAGCTGAAGCTCCGGTTTTGAACTATGCGCTCGGGGTTGGCGAGTGTGTTTTGTGAAGT
TTTTTAGGCACCTTTTGAAATGTAATCATTTGGGTCAATATGTAATTTTCAGTGTTAGACTAGTAAATTG
TCCGCTAAATTCTGGCCGTTTTTGGCTTTTTTGTTAGACGAAGCTTGGGCTGCAGGTCGAGATCCACCGG
TCGCCACCATGGCCTCCTCCGAGGACGTCATCAAGGAGTTCATGCGCTTCAAGGTGCGCATGGAGGGCTC
CGTGAACGGCCACGAGTTCGAGATCGAGGGCGAGGGCGAGGGCCGCCCCTACGAGGGCACCCAGACCGCC
AAGCTGAAGGTGACCAAGGGCGGCCCCCTGCCCTTCGCCTGGGACATCCTGTCCCCTCAGTTCCAGTACG
GCTCCAAGGCCTACGTGAAGCACCCCGCCGACATCCCCGACTACTTGAAGCTGTCCTTCCCCGAGGGCTT
CAAGTGGGAGCGCGTGATGAACTTCGAGGACGGCGGCGTGGTGACCGTGACCCAGGACTCCTCCCTGCAG
GACGGCGAGTTCATCTACAAGGTGAAGCTGCGCGGCACCAACTTCCCCTCCGACGGCCCCGTAATGCAGA
AGAAGACCATGGGCTGGGAGGCCTCCACCGAGCGGATGTACCCCGAGGACGGCGCCCTGAAGGGCGAGAT
CAAGATGAGGCTGAAGCTGAAGGACGGCGGCCACTACGACGCCGAGGTCAAGACCACCTACATGGCCAAG
AAGCCCGTGCAGCTGCCCGGCGCCTACAAGACCGACATCAAGCTGGACATCACCTCCCACAACGAGGACT
ACACCATCGTGGAACAGTACGAGCGCGCCGAGGGCCGCCACTCCACCGGCGCCAGCAAGCTCTAAAGCGG
CCGCGTCGACAATCACCTTGGATTACAAAATTTGTGAAAGATTGACTGGTATTCTTAACTATGTTGCTCC
TTTTACGCTATGTGGATACGCTGCTTTAATGCCTTTGTATCATGCTATTGCTTCCCGTATGGCTTTCATT
TTCTCCTCCTTGTATAAATCCTGGTTGCTGTCTCTTTATGAGGAGTTGTGGCCCGTTGTCAGGCAACGTG
GCGTGGTGTGCACTGTGTTTGCTGACGCAACCCCCACTGGTTGGGGCATTGCCACCACCTGTCAGCTCCT
TTCCGGGACTTTCGCTTTCCCCCTCCCTATTGCCACGGCGGAACTCATCGCCGCCTGCCTTGCCCGCTGC
TGGACAGGGGCTCGGCTGTTGGGCACTGACAATTCCGTGGTGTTGTCGGGGAAGCTGACGTCCTTTCCAT
GGCTGCTCGCCTGTGTTGCCACCTGGATTCTGCGCGGGACGTCCTTCTGCTACGTCCCTTCGGCCCTCAA
TCCAGCGGACCTTCCTTCCCGCGGCCTGCTGCCGGCTCTGCGGCCTCTTCCGCGTCTTCGCCTTCGCCCT
CAGACGAGTCGGATCTCCCTTTGGGCCGCCTCCCCGCCTGGAATTCGAGCTCGGTACCTTTAAGACCAAT
GACTTACAAGGCAGCTGTAGATCTTAGCCACTTTTTAAAAGAAAAGGGGGGACTGGAAGGGCTAATTCAC
TCCCAACGAAGACAAGATCTGCTTTTTGCTTGTACTGGGTCTCTCTGGTTAGACCAGATCTGAGCCTGGG
AGCTCTCTGGCTAACTAGGGAACCCACTGCTTAAGCCTCAATAAAGCTTGCCTTGAGTGCTTCAAGTAGT
GTGTGCCCGTCTGTTGTGTGACTCTGGTAACTAGAGATCCCTCAGACCCTTTTAGTCAGTGTGGAAAATC
TCTAGCAGTAGTAGTTCATGTCATCTTATTATTCAGTATTTATAACTTGCAAAGAAATGAATATCAGAGA
GTGAGAGGAACTTGTTTATTGCAGCTTATAATGGTTACAAATAAAGCAATAGCATCACAAATTTCACAAA
TAAAGCATTTTTTTCACTGCATTCTAGTTGTGGTTTGTCCAAACTCATCAATGTATCTTATCATGTCTGG
CTCTAGCTATCCCGCCCCTAACTCCGCCCATCCCGCCCCTAACTCCGCCCAGTTCCGCCCATTCTCCGCC
CCATGGCTGACTAATTTTTTTTATTTATGCAGAGGCCGAGGCCGCCTCGGCCTCTGAGCTATTCCAGAAG
TAGTGAGGAGGCTTTTTTGGAGGCCTAGGGACGTACCCAATTCGCCCTATAGTGAGTCGTATTACGCGCG
CTCACTGGCCGTCGTTTTACAACGTCGTGACTGGGAAAACCCTGGCGTTACCCAACTTAATCGCCTTGCA
GCACATCCCCCTTTCGCCAGCTGGCGTAATAGCGAAGAGGCCCGCACCGATCGCCCTTCCCAACAGTTGC
GCAGCCTGAATGGCGAATGGG
[124 nt withheld, positions 8072-8195]
C
[91 nt withheld, positions 8197-8287]
A
[49 nt withheld, positions 8289-8337]
CCTTTGACGTTGGAGTCCACGTTCTTT
[37 nt withheld, positions 8365-8401]
ACCCTATCTCGGTCTATTCTTTTGATTTATAAGGGATTTTGCCGATTTCGGCCTATTGGTTAAAAAATGA
GCTGATTTAACAAAAATTTAACGCGAATTTTAACAAAATATTAACGCTTACAATTT
Features (pLannotate 1.2.2; 26 found; start..end, strand, type, name):
     26..130     +  promoter       AmpR promoter: bla
    131..991     +  CDS            AmpR: β-lactamase; bla; confers resistance to ampicillin, carbenicillin, and related antibiotics
   1162..1750    +  rep_origin     ori: high-copy-number ColE1/pMB1/pBR322/pUC origin of replication
   1933..2025    +  CDS            lacI (fragment): lac repressor; lacI; The lac repressor binds to the lac operator to inhibit transcription in E. coli. This inhibition can be relieved by adding lactose or isopropyl-β-D-thiogalactopyranoside (IPTG).
   2038..2059    +  protein_bind   CAP binding site: CAP binding activates transcription in the presence of cAMP. E. coli catabolite activator protein
   2074..2104    +  promoter       lac promoter: promoter for the E. coli lac operon
   2112..2128    +  protein_bind   lac operator: The lac repressor binds to the lac operator to inhibit transcription in E. coli. This inhibition can be relieved by adding lactose or isopropyl-β-D-thiogalactopyranoside (IPTG). lac repressor encoded by lacI
   2173..2191    +  promoter       T3 promoter: promoter for bacteriophage T3 RNA polymerase
   2292..2671    +  enhancer       CMV enhancer: human cytomegalovirus immediate early enhancer
   2672..2875    +  promoter       CMV promoter: human cytomegalovirus (CMV) immediate early promoter
   2890..3070    +  LTR            5' LTR (truncated): truncated 5' long terminal repeat (LTR) from HIV-1
   3117..3242    +  misc_feature   HIV-1 Ψ: packaging signal of human immunodeficiency virus type 1
   3226..3589    +  CDS            HIV-1 gag (fragment): gag protein from human immunodeficiency virus 1; gag
   3735..3968    +  misc_feature   RRE: The Rev response element (RRE) of HIV-1 allows for Rev-dependent mRNA export from the nucleus to the cytoplasm.
   4345..4445    +  CDS            Rev (fragment): human immunodeficiency virus 1 (HIV-1) Rev protein; rev; enhances nuclear export of unspliced and incompletely spliced viral mRNAs
   4464..4581    +  misc_feature   cPPT/CTS: central polypurine tract and central termination sequence of HIV-1
   4638..5849    +  promoter       UbC promoter: human ubiquitin C promoter
   5889..6563    +  CDS            mRFP1: mRFP1 is a basic (constitutively fluorescent) red fluorescent protein published in 2002, derived from Discosoma sp.. It is reported to be a somewhat slowly-maturing monomer with low acid sensitivity.
   6599..7177    +  misc_feature   WPRE: woodchuck hepatitis virus posttranscriptional regulatory element
   7194..7262    +  CDS            nef (fragment): NEF_HV1Z2 - Experimental evidence at protein level: Swiss-Prot protein existence level 1. Extracellular Nef protein targets CD4(+) T-lymphocytes for apoptosis by interacting with CXCR4 surface receptors. From Human immunodeficiency virus type 1 group M subtype D (isolate Z2/CDC-Z34) (HIV-1).
   7264..7497    +  LTR            3' LTR (ΔU3): self-inactivating 3' long terminal repeat (LTR) from HIV-1
   7569..7690    +  polyA_signal   SV40 poly(A) signal: SV40 polyadenylation signal
   7730..7865    +  rep_origin     SV40 ori: SV40 origin of replication
   7886..7904    -  promoter       T7 promoter: promoter for bacteriophage T7 RNA polymerase
   7912..8067    +  CDS            lacZα (fragment): LacZα fragment of β-galactosidase; lacZ fragment
   8072..8500    +  rep_origin     f1 ori (sequence partly withheld): f1 bacteriophage origin of replication; arrow indicates direction of (+) strand synthesis
