[The description below was written by a language model from this plasmid's Addgene catalogue record and pLannotate feature annotations shown in this document.]
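Description:
pHAGE-RFP-SKL is a lentiviral transfer plasmid built on the pHAGE backbone, about 8.5 kb in total, for expressing a peroxisome-targeted red fluorescent protein in mammalian cells. It is propagated in E. coli through a high-copy ColE1/pUC-type origin and selected with ampicillin via the bla gene. An f1 origin, an SV40 origin and remnants of a lac/lacZα cloning region with flanking T3 and T7 promoters are also present in the backbone.

The viral portion has a self-inactivating HIV-1 design. A CMV enhancer/promoter replaces the U3 region of the truncated 5' LTR to drive genomic RNA transcription in packaging cells. This is followed by the Ψ packaging signal with a partial gag fragment, the Rev response element for Rev-dependent nuclear export, and the cPPT/CTS, which aids nuclear import of the reverse-transcribed genome. The 3' LTR carries a ΔU3 deletion, so the integrated provirus lacks LTR promoter activity, and an SV40 polyadenylation signal lies downstream of it.

Payload expression depends on the internal human ubiquitin C promoter, which drives mRFP1, a monomeric Discosoma-derived red fluorescent protein. According to the catalogue entry, mRFP1 is fused at its C terminus to the SKL tripeptide, a peroxisomal targeting signal type 1 that directs import into the peroxisomal matrix. The feature table does not annotate this tag separately. A WPRE follows the coding sequence to enhance transcript stability and expression. No mammalian selection marker is annotated, so transduced cells would be identified by red fluorescence. The construct serves as a constitutive peroxisome marker for transient expression or stable lentiviral transduction.
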