Addgene plasmid #183726: pHAGE-RFP-SKL
Purpose: For expression of RFP targeted to peroxisomes
Depositing lab: Jeffrey Gerst. Depositing organization: Weizmann Institute of Science. Publication: Complementation of a human disease phenotype by intercellular mRNA transfer. Haimovich G, Dasgupta S, Govindan Ravi A, Gerst JE. Cell Rep. 2026 Sep 7;45(9):117959. doi: 10.1016/j.celrep.2026.117959. PubMed 42704713.
Backbone
  Vector backbone: pHAGE
  Backbone size w/o insert (bp): 7835
  Total vector size (bp): 8522
  Vector type: Lentiviral
Growth in bacteria
  Bacterial resistance: Ampicillin, 100 μg/mL
  Growth temperature: 37°C
  Growth strain: NEB Stable
  Copy number: Unknown
Gene/Insert
  Gene/Insert name: mRFP1
  Insert size (bp): 687
  Promoter: UbiC
  Tag / fusion protein: SKL (peroxisomal targeting sequence 1) (C terminal on insert)
  Cloning method: Ligation Independent Cloning
  Sequencing primers: 5′ -; 3′ -
Terms and licenses: Academic/Nonprofit Terms; Industry Terms: Not Available to Industry
Depositor comments: Please visit https://doi.org/10.1101/2024.11.06.622258 for bioRxiv preprint.
How to cite: pHAGE-RFP-SKL was a gift from Jeffrey Gerst (Addgene plasmid # 183726 ; http://n2t.net/addgene:183726 ; RRID:Addgene_183726)
